Addgene plasmid #159582: pDest-635
Purpose: (Empty Backbone) Gateway Destination vector for protein expression in baculovirus
Depositing lab: Dominic Esposito. Depositing organization: National Cancer Institute (NCI). Publication: Structural Insights into the SPRED1-Neurofibromin-KRAS Complex and Disruption of SPRED1-Neurofibromin Interaction by Oncogenic EGFR. Yan W, Markegard E, Dharmaiah S, Urisman A, Drew M, Esposito D, Scheffzek K, Nissley DV, McCormick F, Simanshu DK. Cell Rep. 2020 Jul 21;32(3):107909. doi: 10.1016/j.celrep.2020.107909. PubMed 32697994.
Backbone
  Vector backbone: N/A
  Vector type: Insect Expression
  Tag / fusion protein: His6 (N terminal on insert)
Growth in bacteria
  Bacterial resistance: Chloramphenicol and Gentamicin, 25 & 10 μg/mL
  Growth temperature: 37°C
  Growth strain: ccdB Survival
  Copy number: High Copy
Gene/Insert
  Gene/Insert name: None
  Tag / fusion protein: His6 (N terminal on insert)
Terms and licenses: Academic/Nonprofit Terms; Industry Terms: Not Available to Industry
How to cite: pDest-635 was a gift from Dominic Esposito (Addgene plasmid # 159582 ; http://n2t.net/addgene:159582 ; RRID:Addgene_159582)
