[The description below was written by a language model from this plasmid's Addgene catalogue record and pLannotate feature annotations shown in this document.]
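Description:
pDest-635 is an empty Gateway destination vector for making recombinant baculoviruses that express N-terminally His6-tagged proteins in insect cells. The catalogue entry names no parent backbone, but the 6,580 nt feature table shows the layout of a Tn7-based baculovirus donor plasmid. Tn7L and Tn7R ends flank a transposable segment that carries the expression cassette and a gentamicin resistance gene (GmR, driven by the Pc integron promoter). In systems of this kind, the mini-Tn7 segment is transposed into a baculovirus shuttle genome (bacmid) in E. coli, and the bacmid is then used to produce virus in insect cells. Outside the Tn7 ends lie a high-copy ColE1/pUC-type origin, an f1 origin, a bom fragment and an ampicillin resistance gene. The record lists chloramphenicol plus gentamicin as the selection, and the plasmid must be grown in a ccdB-tolerant strain.

The expression cassette begins with the strong, very late polyhedrin promoter of Autographa californica, followed by a 6xHis coding segment and then the Gateway cassette: attR1, a chloramphenicol resistance gene with its own promoter, a ccdA fragment, the ccdB toxin gene, and attR2. An SV40 poly(A) signal follows. An LR recombination with an entry clone replaces the CmR/ccdB segment with the gene of interest. This places the gene downstream of the His6 tag, while loss of ccdB provides counterselection against unrecombined vector in standard E. coli strains. A p10 baculovirus promoter is also annotated, pointing away from the polyhedrin cassette, but no dedicated cloning site or coding payload is recorded for it. The vector carries no insert as deposited and serves as a general tool for baculovirus-based production of affinity-purifiable proteins.
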