Features (pLannotate 1.2.2; 23 found; start..end, strand, type, name):
      1..92      +  promoter       polyhedrin promoter: polh from Autographa californica; promoter for the baculovirus polyhedrin gene
    152..169     +  CDS            6xHis: 6xHis affinity tag
    182..306     +  protein_bind   attR1: mutant version of attR; recombination site for the Gateway® LR reaction LR Clonase™
    331..361     +  promoter       lac UV5 promoter: E. coli lac promoter with an "up" mutation
    385..414     +  promoter       cat promoter (fragment): promoter of the E. coli cat gene encoding chloramphenicol acetyltransferase
    415..1074    +  CDS            CmR: chloramphenicol acetyltransferase; cat; confers resistance to chloramphenicol
   1232..1390    +  CDS            ccdA (fragment): CCDA_ECO57 - Also known as H, letA. Experimental evidence at protein level: Swiss-Prot protein existence level 1. Antitoxin component of a type II toxin-antitoxin (TA) system which inhibits the post-segregational killing (PSK) of plasmid-free cells, also referred to as a plasmid addiction system. Binds to and blocks the activity of CcdB; will also remove bound CcdB protein from the CcdB-GyrA complex by forming a CcdA-CcdB complex, a process termed rejuvenation. Functions as a transcriptional corepressor for the ccdAB operon, repression also requires CcdB (By similarity). From Escherichia coli
   1395..1697    +  CDS            ccdB: CCDB_ECOLI - Also known as G, letB, letD. Experimental evidence at protein level: Swiss-Prot protein existence level 1. Toxic component of a type II toxin-antitoxin (TA) system, functioning in plasmid maintainence. Responsible for the post- segregational killing (PSK) of plasmid-free cells, also referred to as a plasmid addiction system. Half-life of over 2 hours. Cell killing by CcdB is accompanied by filamentation, defects in chromosome and plasmid segregation, defects in cell division, formation of anucleate cells, decreased DNA synthesis and plasmid loss. Interferes with the activity of DN
   1741..1865    -  protein_bind   attR2: mutant version of attR; recombination site for the Gateway® LR reaction LR Clonase™
   1917..2000    +  CDS            large T antigen (fragment): large T antigen from SV40 (simian virus 40)
   2023..2157    +  polyA_signal   SV40 poly(A) signal: SV40 polyadenylation signal
   2186..2351    -  mobile_element Tn7L: mini-Tn7 element (left end of the Tn7 transposon) Tn7
   2514..2530    +  CDS            lacZα (fragment): LacZα fragment of β-galactosidase; lacZ fragment
   2535..2989    +  rep_origin     f1 ori (sequence partly withheld): f1 bacteriophage origin of replication; arrow indicates direction of (+) strand synthesis
   3015..3119    +  promoter       AmpR promoter: bla
   3120..3980    +  CDS            AmpR: β-lactamase; bla; confers resistance to ampicillin, carbenicillin, and related antibiotics
   4151..4739    +  rep_origin     ori: high-copy-number ColE1/pMB1/pBR322/pUC origin of replication
   4925..4976    -  misc_feature   bom (fragment): basis of mobility region from pBR322
   5044..5268    -  mobile_element Tn7R: mini-Tn7 element (right end of the Tn7 transposon) Tn7
   5335..5868    -  CDS            GmR: gentamycin acetyltransferase; aacC1; confers resistance to gentamycin
   6057..6085    -  promoter       Pc promoter: intI1 (promoter lies within the coding sequence); class 1 integron promoter
   6063..6455    -  CDS            YPR2_ECOLX: Protein predicted: Swiss-Prot protein existence level 4. From Escherichia coli.
   6448..6557    -  promoter       p10 promoter: baculovirus promoter for expression in insect cells
>Addgene plasmid #159582 | pDest-635 | addgene full sequence | sequence record 313765 | Addgene NGS Result
ATCATGGAGATAATTAAAATGATAACCATCTCGCAAATAAATAAGTATTTTACTGTTTTCGTAACAGTTT
TGTAATAAAAAAACCTATAAATATTCCGGATTATTCATACCGTCCCACCATCGGGCGCGGATCACCATGG
GATCTGGATCCCACCATCACCATCACCATAGATCCTCGATCACAAGTTTGTACAAAAAAGCTGAACGAGA
AACGTAAAATGATATAAATATCAATATATTAAATTAGATTTTGCATAAAAAACAGACTACATAATACTGT
AAAACACAACATATCCAGTCACTATGGCGGCCGCATTAGGCACCCCAGGCTTTACACTTTATGCTTCCGG
CTCGTATAATGTGTGGATTTTGAGTTAGGATCCGTCGAGATTTTCAGGAGCTAAGGAAGCTAAAATGGAG
AAAAAAATCACTGGATATACCACCGTTGATATATCCCAATGGCATCGTAAAGAACATTTTGAGGCATTTC
AGTCAGTTGCTCAATGTACCTATAACCAGACCGTTCAGCTGGATATTACGGCCTTTTTAAAGACCGTAAA
GAAAAATAAGCACAAGTTTTATCCGGCCTTTATTCACATTCTTGCCCGCCTGATGAATGCTCATCCGGAA
TTCCGTATGGCAATGAAAGACGGTGAGCTGGTGATATGGGATAGTGTTCACCCTTGTTACACCGTTTTCC
ATGAGCAAACTGAAACGTTTTCATCGCTCTGGAGTGAATACCACGACGATTTCCGGCAGTTTCTACACAT
ATATTCGCAAGATGTGGCGTGTTACGGTGAAAACCTGGCCTATTTCCCTAAAGGGTTTATTGAGAATATG
TTTTTCGTCTCAGCCAATCCCTGGGTGAGTTTCACCAGTTTTGATTTAAACGTGGCCAATATGGACAACT
TCTTCGCCCCCGTTTTCACCATGGGCAAATATTATACGCAAGGCGACAAGGTGCTGATGCCGCTGGCGAT
TCAGGTTCATCATGCCGTTTGTGATGGCTTCCATGTCGGCAGAATGCTTAATGAATTACAACAGTACTGC
GATGAGTGGCAGGGCGGGGCGTAAACGCGTGGATCCGGCTTACTAAAAGCCAGATAACAGTATGCGTATT
TGCGCGCACCGGTGCTAGCGTATACCCGAAGTATGTCAAAAAGAGGTATGCTATGAAGCAGCGTATTACA
GTGACAGTTGACAGCGACAGCTATCAGTTGCTCAAGGCATATATGATGTCAATATCTCCGGTCTGGTAAG
CACAACCATGCAGAATGAAGCCCGTCGTCTGCGTGCCGAACGCTGGAAAGCGGAAAATCAGGAAGGGATG
GCTGAGGTCGCCCGGTTTATTGAAATGAACGGCTCTTTTGCTGACGAGAACAGGGGCTGGTGAAATGCAG
TTTAAGGTTTACACCTATAAAAGAGAGAGCCGTTATCGTCTGTTTGTGGATGTACAGAGTGATATTATTG
ACACGCCCGGGCGACGGATGGTGATCCCCCTGGCCAGTGCACGTCTGCTGTCAGATAAAGTCTCCCGTGA
ACTTTACCCGGTGGTGCATATCGGGGATGAAAGCTGGCGCATGATGACCACCGATATGGCCAGTGTGCCG
GTCTCCGTTATCGGGGAAGAAGTGGCTGATCTCAGCCACCGCGAAAATGACATCAAAAACGCCATTAACC
TGATGTTCTGGGGAATATAAATGTCAGGCTCCCTTATACACAGCCAGTCTGCAGGTCGACCATAGTGACT
GGATATGTTGTGTTTTACAGTATTATGTAGTCTGTTTTTTATGCAAAATCTAATTTAATATATTGATATT
TATATCATTTTACGTTTCTCGTTCAGCTTTCTTGTACAAAGTGGTGATAATTAATTAAGATCGAGCTAGC
TAGAAGCTTGTCGAGAAGTACTAGAGGATCATAATCAGCCATACCACATTTGTAGAGGTTTTACTTGCTT
TAAAAAACCTCCCACACCTCCCCCTGAACCTGAAACATAAAATGAATGCAATTGTTGTTGTTAACTTGTT
TATTGCAGCTTATAATGGTTACAAATAAAGCAATAGCATCACAAATTTCACAAATAAAGCATTTTTTTCA
CTGCATTCTAGTTGTGGTTTGTCCAAACTCATCAATGTATCTTATCATGTCTGGATCTGATCACTGCTTG
AGCCTAGGAGATCCGAACCAGATAAGTGAAATCTAGTTCCAAACTATTTTGTCATTTTTAATTTTCGTAT
TAGCTTACGACGCTACACCCAGTTCCCATCTATTTTGTCACTCTTCCCTAAATAATCCTTAAAAACTCCA
TTTCCACCCCTCCCAGTTCCCAACTATTTTGTCCGCCCACAGCGGGGCATTTTTCTTCCTGTTATGTTTT
TAATCAAACATCCTGCCAACTCCATGTGACAAACCGTCATCTTCGGCTACTTTTTCTCTGTCACAGAATG
AAAATTTTTCTGTCATCTCTTCGTTATTAATGTTTGTAATTGACTGAATATCAACGCTTATTTGCAGCCT
GAATGGCGAATGGG
[124 nt withheld, positions 2535-2658]
C
[91 nt withheld, positions 2660-2750]
A
[49 nt withheld, positions 2752-2800]
CCTTTGACGTTGGAGTCCACGTTCTT
[37 nt withheld, positions 2827-2863]
ACCCTATCTCGGTCTATTCTTTTGATTTATAAGGGATTTTGCCGATTTCGGCCTATTGGTTAAAAAATGA
GCTGATTTAACAAAAATTTAACGCGAATTTTAACAAAATATTAACGCTTACAATTTAGGTGGCACTTTTC
GGGGAAATGTGCGCGGAACCCCTATTTGTTTATTTTTCTAAATACATTCAAATATGTATCCGCTCATGAG
ACAATAACCCTGATAAATGCTTCAATAATATTGAAAAAGGAAGAGTATGAGTATTCAACATTTCCGTGTC
GCCCTTATTCCCTTTTTTGCGGCATTTTGCCTTCCTGTTTTTGCTCACCCAGAAACGCTGGTGAAAGTAA
AAGATGCTGAAGATCAGTTGGGTGCACGAGTGGGTTACATCGAACTGGATCTCAACAGCGGTAAGATCCT
TGAGAGTTTTCGCCCCGAAGAACGTTTTCCAATGATGAGCACTTTTAAAGTTCTGCTATGTGGCGCGGTA
TTATCCCGTATTGACGCCGGGCAAGAGCAACTCGGTCGCCGCATACACTATTCTCAGAATGACTTGGTTG
AGTACTCACCAGTCACAGAAAAGCATCTTACGGATGGCATGACAGTAAGAGAATTATGCAGTGCTGCCAT
AACCATGAGTGATAACACTGCGGCCAACTTACTTCTGACAACGATCGGAGGACCGAAGGAGCTAACCGCT
TTTTTGCACAACATGGGGGATCATGTAACTCGCCTTGATCGTTGGGAACCGGAGCTGAATGAAGCCATAC
CAAACGACGAGCGTGACACCACGATGCCTGTAGCAATGGCAACAACGTTGCGCAAACTATTAACTGGCGA
ACTACTTACTCTAGCTTCCCGGCAACAATTAATAGACTGGATGGAGGCGGATAAAGTTGCAGGACCACTT
CTGCGCTCGGCCCTTCCGGCTGGCTGGTTTATTGCTGATAAATCTGGAGCCGGTGAGCGTGGGTCTCGCG
GTATCATTGCAGCACTGGGGCCAGATGGTAAGCCCTCCCGTATCGTAGTTATCTACACGACGGGGAGTCA
GGCAACTATGGATGAACGAAATAGACAGATCGCTGAGATAGGTGCCTCACTGATTAAGCATTGGTAACTG
TCAGACCAAGTTTACTCATATATACTTTAGATTGATTTAAAACTTCATTTTTAATTTAAAAGGATCTAGG
TGAAGATCCTTTTTGATAATCTCATGACCAAAATCCCTTAACGTGAGTTTTCGTTCCACTGAGCGTCAGA
CCCCGTAGAAAAGATCAAAGGATCTTCTTGAGATCCTTTTTTTCTGCGCGTAATCTGCTGCTTGCAAACA
AAAAAACCACCGCTACCAGCGGTGGTTTGTTTGCCGGATCAAGAGCTACCAACTCTTTTTCCGAAGGTAA
CTGGCTTCAGCAGAGCGCAGATACCAAATACTGTTCTTCTAGTGTAGCCGTAGTTAGGCCACCACTTCAA
GAACTCTGTAGCACCGCCTACATACCTCGCTCTGCTAATCCTGTTACCAGTGGCTGCTGCCAGTGGCGAT
AAGTCGTGTCTTACCGGGTTGGACTCAAGACGATAGTTACCGGATAAGGCGCAGCGGTCGGGCTGAACGG
GGGGTTCGTGCACACAGCCCAGCTTGGAGCGAACGACCTACACCGAACTGAGATACCTACAGCGTGAGCT
ATGAGAAAGCGCCACGCTTCCCGAAGGGAGAAAGGCGGACAGGTATCCGGTAAGCGGCAGGGTCGGAACA
GGAGAGCGCACGAGGGAGCTTCCAGGGGGAAACGCCTGGTATCTTTATAGTCCTGTCGGGTTTCGCCACC
TCTGACTTGAGCGTCGATTTTTGTGATGCTCGTCAGGGGGGCGGAGCCTATGGAAAAACGCCAGCAACGC
GGCCTTTTTACGGTTCCTGGCCTTTTGCTGGCCTTTTGCTCACATGTTCTTTCCTGCGTTATCCCCTGAT
TCTGTGGATAACCGTATTACCGCCTTTGAGTGAGCTGATACCGCTCGCCGCAGCCGAACGACCGAGCGCA
GCGAGTCAGTGAGCGAGGAAGCGGAAGAGCGCCTGATGCGGTATTTTCTCCTTACGCATCTGTGCGGTAT
TTCACACCGCATAGACCAGCCGCGTAACCTGGCAAAATCGGTTACGGTTGAGTAATAAATGGATGCCCTG
CGTAAGCGGGTGTGGGCGGACAATAAAGTCTTAAACTGAACAAAATAGATCTAAACTATGACAATAAAGT
CTTAAACTAGACAGAATAGTTGTAAACTGAAATCAGTCCAGTTATGCTGTGAAAAAGCATACTGGACTTT
TGTTATGGCTAAAGCAAACTCTTCATTTTCTGAAGTGCAAATTGCCCGTCGTATTAAAGAGGGGCGTGGC
CAAGGGCATGGTAAAGACTATATTCGCGGCGTTGTGACAATTTACCGAACAACTCCGCGGCCGGGAAGCC
GATCTCGGCTTGAACGAATTGTTAGGTGGCGGTACTTGGGTCGATATCAAAGTGCATCACTTCTTCCCGT
ATGCCCAACTTTGTATAGAGAGCCACTGCGGGATCGTCACCGTAATCTGCTTGCACGTAGATCACATAAG
CACCAAGCGCGTTGGCCTCATGCTTGAGGAGATTGATGAGCGCGGTGGCAATGCCCTGCCTCCGGTGCTC
GCCGGAGACTGCGAGATCATAGATATAGATCTCACTACGCGGCTGCTCAAACTTGGGCAGAACGTAAGCC
GCGAGAGCGCCAACAACCGCTTCTTGGTCGAAGGCAGCAAGCGCGATGAATGTCTTACTACGGAGCAAGT
TCCCGAGGTAATCGGAGTCCGGCTGATGTTGGGAGTAGGTGGCTACGTCTCCGAACTCACGACCGAAAAG
ATCAAGAGCAGCCCGCATGGATTTGACTTGGTCAGGGCCGAGCCTACATGTGCGAATGATGCCCATACTT
GAGCCACCTAACTTTGTTTTAGGGCGACTGCCCTGCTGCGTAACATCGTTGCTGCTGCGTAACATCGTTG
CTGCTCCATAACATCAAACATCGACCCACGGCGTAACGCGCTTGCTGCTTGGATGCCCGAGGCATAGACT
GTACAAAAAAACAGTCATAACAAGCCATGAAAACCGCCACTGCGCCGTTACCACCGCTGCGTTCGGTCAA
GGTTCTGGACCAGTTGCGTGAGCGCATACGCTACTTGCATTACAGTTTACGAACCGAACAGGCTTATGTC
AACTGGGTTCGTGCCTTCATCCGTTTCCACGGTGTGCGTCACCCGGCAACCTTGGGCAGCAGCGAAGTCG
AGGCATTTCTGTCCTGGCTGGCGAACGAGCGCAAGGTTTCGGTCTCCACGCATCGTCAGGCATTGGCGGC
CTTGCTGTTCTTCTACGGCAAGGTGCTGTGCACGGATCTGCCCTTGCTTCAGGAGATCGGTAGACCTCGG
CCGTCGCGGCGCTTGCCGGTGGTGCTGACCCCGGATGAAGTGGTTCGCATCCTCGGTTTTCTGGAAGGCG
AGCATCGTTTGTTCGCCCAGGACTCTAGCTATAGTTCTAGTGGTTGGCTACTCGAGATCCCGGGTGATCA
AGTCTTCGTCGAGTGATTGTAAATAAAATGTAATTTACAGTATAGTATTTTAATTAATATACAAATGATT
TGATAATAATTCTTATTTAACTATAATATATTGTGTTGGGTTGAATTAAAGGTCCGTATACTCCGGAATA
TTAATAG
